Addgene plasmid #14316: pAG416GPD-EGFP-ccdB
Purpose: (Empty Backbone)
Depositing lab: Susan Lindquist. Depositing organization: Whitehead Institute for Biomedical Research. Publication: A suite of Gateway cloning vectors for high-throughput genetic analysis in Saccharomyces cerevisiae. Alberti S, Gitler AD, Lindquist S. Yeast. 2007 Oct . 24(10):913-9. 10.1002/yea.1502 PubMed 17583893.
Backbone
  Vector backbone: pRS416
  Vector type: Yeast Expression ; Gateway Destination
  Selectable markers: URA3
Growth in bacteria
  Bacterial resistance: Chloramphenicol and Ampicillin, 25 & 100 μg/mL
  Growth temperature: 37°C
  Growth strain: ccdB Survival
  Growth instructions: DB3.1, ccdB Survival
  Copy number: Unknown
Gene/Insert
  Gene/Insert name: None
  Tag / fusion protein: EGFP (N terminal on backbone)
  Cloning method: Gateway Cloning
  Sequencing primers: 5′ EGFP-C
Terms and licenses: Academic/Nonprofit Terms; Industry Terms: Not Available to Industry
Depositor comments: Type of plasmid: CEN. This plasmid contains the Gateway technology from Invitrogen; Invitrogen requires purchasing of Gateway Clonase for carrying out the Gateway recombinational cloning reaction http://www.invitrogen.com Please note that the full plasmid sequence is provided as a reference only, and may not match the exact sequence of the plasmid.
How to cite: pAG416GPD-EGFP-ccdB was a gift from Susan Lindquist (Addgene plasmid # 14316 ; http://n2t.net/addgene:14316 ; RRID:Addgene_14316)
