[The description below was written by a language model from this plasmid's Addgene catalogue record and pLannotate feature annotations shown in this document.]
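Description:
pAG416GPD-EGFP-ccdB is an empty Gateway destination vector for protein expression in Saccharomyces cerevisiae, built on the pRS416 shuttle backbone. It is a centromeric plasmid: a CEN6/ARS element provides stable, low-copy maintenance in yeast, and the URA3 marker with its native promoter allows selection on medium lacking uracil and counterselection with 5-FOA. In E. coli it replicates from a high-copy ColE1/pUC-type origin and carries ampicillin resistance; an f1 origin and remnants of the pBluescript lac/lacZα region, with flanking T3 and T7 promoters, are inherited from the backbone.

The expression cassette is driven by the strong constitutive GPD (TDH3/GAP) promoter and ends with the CYC1 terminator. Immediately downstream of the promoter lies the EGFP coding sequence, followed by the Gateway cassette: attR1 and attR2 sites flanking a chloramphenicol resistance gene and the ccdB toxin gene. An LR Clonase reaction with an entry clone swaps this cassette for the gene of interest, placing it downstream of EGFP so that the product is expressed as an N-terminal EGFP fusion. Because CcdB poisons DNA gyrase in ordinary E. coli strains, unrecombined vector is selected against after the reaction, while the empty vector itself must be propagated in a ccdB-tolerant strain under combined chloramphenicol and ampicillin selection.

The plasmid belongs to a suite of yeast Gateway vectors designed for high-throughput genetic analysis, and it suits constitutive expression of fluorescently tagged proteins for localisation or expression studies. The depositor notes that the full sequence is provided as a reference only and may not match the physical plasmid exactly.
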