Features (pLannotate 1.2.2; 28 found; start..end, strand, type, name):
     70..573     -  misc_feature   CEN/ARS: S. cerevisiae CEN6 centromere fused to an autonomously replicating sequence
    610..714     +  promoter       AmpR promoter: bla
    715..1575    +  CDS            AmpR: β-lactamase; bla; confers resistance to ampicillin, carbenicillin, and related antibiotics
   1746..2334    +  rep_origin     ori: high-copy-number ColE1/pMB1/pBR322/pUC origin of replication
   2517..2609    +  CDS            lacI (fragment): lac repressor; lacI; The lac repressor binds to the lac operator to inhibit transcription in E. coli. This inhibition can be relieved by adding lactose or isopropyl-β-D-thiogalactopyranoside (IPTG).
   2622..2643    +  protein_bind   CAP binding site: CAP binding activates transcription in the presence of cAMP. E. coli catabolite activator protein
   2658..2688    +  promoter       lac promoter: promoter for the E. coli lac operon
   2696..2712    +  protein_bind   lac operator: The lac repressor binds to the lac operator to inhibit transcription in E. coli. This inhibition can be relieved by adding lactose or isopropyl-β-D-thiogalactopyranoside (IPTG). lac repressor encoded by lacI
   2757..2775    +  promoter       T3 promoter: promoter for bacteriophage T3 RNA polymerase
   2804..3448    +  promoter       GAP promoter: S. cerevisiae TDH3; promoter for glyceraldehyde-3-phosphate dehydrogenase
   3454..3477    +  misc_feature   MCS (fragment): pBluescript multiple cloning site
   3483..4199    +  CDS            EGFP: EGFP is a basic (constitutively fluorescent) green fluorescent protein published in 1996, derived from Aequorea victoria. It is reported to be a rapidly-maturing weak dimer with moderate acid sensitivity.
   4224..4348    +  protein_bind   attR1: mutant version of attR; recombination site for the Gateway® LR reaction LR Clonase™
   4373..4403    +  promoter       lac UV5 promoter: E. coli lac promoter with an "up" mutation
   4427..4456    +  promoter       cat promoter (fragment): promoter of the E. coli cat gene encoding chloramphenicol acetyltransferase
   4457..5116    +  CDS            CmR: chloramphenicol acetyltransferase; cat; confers resistance to chloramphenicol
   5298..5456    +  CDS            ccdA (fragment): CCDA_ECO57 - Also known as H, letA. Experimental evidence at protein level: Swiss-Prot protein existence level 1. Antitoxin component of a type II toxin-antitoxin (TA) system which inhibits the post-segregational killing (PSK) of plasmid-free cells, also referred to as a plasmid addiction system. Binds to and blocks the activity of CcdB; will also remove bound CcdB protein from the CcdB-GyrA complex by forming a CcdA-CcdB complex, a process termed rejuvenation. Functions as a transcriptional corepressor for the ccdAB operon, repression also requires CcdB (By similarity). From Escherichia coli
   5461..5763    +  CDS            ccdB: CCDB_ECOLI - Also known as G, letB, letD. Experimental evidence at protein level: Swiss-Prot protein existence level 1. Toxic component of a type II toxin-antitoxin (TA) system, functioning in plasmid maintainence. Responsible for the post- segregational killing (PSK) of plasmid-free cells, also referred to as a plasmid addiction system. Half-life of over 2 hours. Cell killing by CcdB is accompanied by filamentation, defects in chromosome and plasmid segregation, defects in cell division, formation of anucleate cells, decreased DNA synthesis and plasmid loss. Interferes with the activity of DN
   5807..5931    -  protein_bind   attR2: mutant version of attR; recombination site for the Gateway® LR reaction LR Clonase™
   5938..6185    +  terminator     CYC1 terminator: S. cerevisiae CYC1; transcription terminator for CYC1
   6204..6222    -  promoter       T7 promoter: promoter for bacteriophage T7 RNA polymerase
   6230..6385    +  CDS            lacZα (fragment): LacZα fragment of β-galactosidase; lacZ fragment
   6393..6848    +  rep_origin     f1 ori (sequence partly withheld): f1 bacteriophage origin of replication; arrow indicates direction of (+) strand synthesis
   6849..6900    -  misc_feature   bom (fragment): basis of mobility region from pBR322
   6979..7782    -  CDS            URA3: orotidine-5'-phosphate decarboxylase, required for uracil biosynthesis; S. cerevisiae URA3; yeast auxotrophic marker, counterselectable with 5-fluoroorotic acid (5-FOA)
   7783..7998    -  promoter       URA3 promoter: S. cerevisiae URA3
   8013..8062    -  misc_feature   bom (fragment): basis of mobility region from pBR322
   8164..1       -  CDS            rop (fragment) (across the origin): Rop protein, which maintains plasmids at low copy number; rop
>Addgene plasmid #14316 | pAG416GPD-EGFP-ccdB | depositor full sequence | sequence record 7979 | Author sequence
GACGAAAGGGCCTCGTGATACGCCTATTTTTATAGGTTAATGTCATGATAATAATGGTTTCTTAGGACGG
ATCGCTTGCCTGTAACTTACACGCGCCTCGTATCTTTTAATGATGGAATAATTTGGGAATTTACTCTGTG
TTTATTTATTTTTATGTTTTGTATTTGGATTTTAGAAAGTAAATAAAGAAGGTAGAAGAGTTACGGAATG
AAGAAAAAAAAATAAACAAAGGTTTAAAAAATTTCAACAAAAAGCGTACTTTACATATATATTTATTAGA
CAAGAAAAGCAGATTAAATAGATATACATTCGATTAACGATAAGTAAAATGTAAAATCACAGGATTTTCG
TGTGTGGTCTTCTACACAGACAAGATGAAACAATTCGGCATTAATACCTGAGAGCAGGAAGAGCAAGATA
AAAGGTAGTATTTGTTGGCGATCCCCCTAGAGTCTTTTACATCTTCGGAAAACAAAAACTATTTTTTCTT
TAATTTCTTTTTTTACTTTCTATTTTTAATTTATATATTTATATTAAAAAATTTAAATTATAATTATTTT
TATAGCACGTGATGAAAAGGACCCAGGTGGCACTTTTCGGGGAAATGTGCGCGGAACCCCTATTTGTTTA
TTTTTCTAAATACATTCAAATATGTATCCGCTCATGAGACAATAACCCTGATAAATGCTTCAATAATATT
GAAAAAGGAAGAGTATGAGTATTCAACATTTCCGTGTCGCCCTTATTCCCTTTTTTGCGGCATTTTGCCT
TCCTGTTTTTGCTCACCCAGAAACGCTGGTGAAAGTAAAAGATGCTGAAGATCAGTTGGGTGCACGAGTG
GGTTACATCGAACTGGATCTCAACAGCGGTAAGATCCTTGAGAGTTTTCGCCCCGAAGAACGTTTTCCAA
TGATGAGCACTTTTAAAGTTCTGCTATGTGGCGCGGTATTATCCCGTATTGACGCCGGGCAAGAGCAACT
CGGTCGCCGCATACACTATTCTCAGAATGACTTGGTTGAGTACTCACCAGTCACAGAAAAGCATCTTACG
GATGGCATGACAGTAAGAGAATTATGCAGTGCTGCCATAACCATGAGTGATAACACTGCGGCCAACTTAC
TTCTGACAACGATCGGAGGACCGAAGGAGCTAACCGCTTTTTTGCACAACATGGGGGATCATGTAACTCG
CCTTGATCGTTGGGAACCGGAGCTGAATGAAGCCATACCAAACGACGAGCGTGACACCACGATGCCTGTA
GCAATGGCAACAACGTTGCGCAAACTATTAACTGGCGAACTACTTACTCTAGCTTCCCGGCAACAATTAA
TAGACTGGATGGAGGCGGATAAAGTTGCAGGACCACTTCTGCGCTCGGCCCTTCCGGCTGGCTGGTTTAT
TGCTGATAAATCTGGAGCCGGTGAGCGTGGGTCTCGCGGTATCATTGCAGCACTGGGGCCAGATGGTAAG
CCCTCCCGTATCGTAGTTATCTACACGACGGGGAGTCAGGCAACTATGGATGAACGAAATAGACAGATCG
CTGAGATAGGTGCCTCACTGATTAAGCATTGGTAACTGTCAGACCAAGTTTACTCATATATACTTTAGAT
TGATTTAAAACTTCATTTTTAATTTAAAAGGATCTAGGTGAAGATCCTTTTTGATAATCTCATGACCAAA
ATCCCTTAACGTGAGTTTTCGTTCCACTGAGCGTCAGACCCCGTAGAAAAGATCAAAGGATCTTCTTGAG
ATCCTTTTTTTCTGCGCGTAATCTGCTGCTTGCAAACAAAAAAACCACCGCTACCAGCGGTGGTTTGTTT
GCCGGATCAAGAGCTACCAACTCTTTTTCCGAAGGTAACTGGCTTCAGCAGAGCGCAGATACCAAATACT
GTCCTTCTAGTGTAGCCGTAGTTAGGCCACCACTTCAAGAACTCTGTAGCACCGCCTACATACCTCGCTC
TGCTAATCCTGTTACCAGTGGCTGCTGCCAGTGGCGATAAGTCGTGTCTTACCGGGTTGGACTCAAGACG
ATAGTTACCGGATAAGGCGCAGCGGTCGGGCTGAACGGGGGGTTCGTGCACACAGCCCAGCTTGGAGCGA
ACGACCTACACCGAACTGAGATACCTACAGCGTGAGCTATGAGAAAGCGCCACGCTTCCCGAAGGGAGAA
AGGCGGACAGGTATCCGGTAAGCGGCAGGGTCGGAACAGGAGAGCGCACGAGGGAGCTTCCAGGGGGAAA
CGCCTGGTATCTTTATAGTCCTGTCGGGTTTCGCCACCTCTGACTTGAGCGTCGATTTTTGTGATGCTCG
TCAGGGGGGCGGAGCCTATGGAAAAACGCCAGCAACGCGGCCTTTTTACGGTTCCTGGCCTTTTGCTGGC
CTTTTGCTCACATGTTCTTTCCTGCGTTATCCCCTGATTCTGTGGATAACCGTATTACCGCCTTTGAGTG
AGCTGATACCGCTCGCCGCAGCCGAACGACCGAGCGCAGCGAGTCAGTGAGCGAGGAAGCGGAAGAGCGC
CCAATACGCAAACCGCCTCTCCCCGCGCGTTGGCCGATTCATTAATGCAGCTGGCACGACAGGTTTCCCG
ACTGGAAAGCGGGCAGTGAGCGCAACGCAATTAATGTGAGTTACCTCACTCATTAGGCACCCCAGGCTTT
ACACTTTATGCTTCCGGCTCCTATGTTGTGTGGAATTGTGAGCGGATAACAATTTCACACAGGAAACAGC
TATGACCATGATTACGCCAAGCGCGCAATTAACCCTCACTAAAGGGAACAAAAGCTGGAGCTCTTCGAGT
TTATCATTATCAATACTCGCCATTTCAAAGAATACGTAAATAATTAATAGTAGTGATTTTCCTAACTTTA
TTTAGTCAAAAAATTAGCCTTTTAATTCTGCTGTAACCCGTACATGCCCAAAATAGGGGGCGGGTTACAC
AGAATATATAACACCGAAGGTGCCTGGGTGAACAGGTTTATTCCTGGCATCCACTAAATATAATGGAGCC
CGCTTTTTAAGCTGGCATCCAGAAAAAAAAAGAATCCCAGCACCAAAATATTGTTTTCTTCACCAACCAT
CAGTTCATAGGTCCATTCTCTTAGCGCAACTACAGAGAACAGGGGCACAAACAGGCAAAAAACGGGCACA
ACCTCAATGGAGTGATGCAACCTGCCTGGAGTAAATGATGACACAAGGCAATTGACCCACGCATGTATCT
ATCTCATTTTCTTACACCTTCTATTACCTTCTGCTCTCTCTGATTTGGAAAAAGCTGAAAAAAAAGGTTG
AAACCAGTTCCCTGAAATTATTCCCCTACTTGACTAATAAGTATATAAAGACGGTAGGTATTGATTGTAA
TTCTGTAAATCTATTTCTTAAACTTCTTAAATTCTACTTTTATAGTTAGTCTTTTTTTTAGTTTTAAAAC
ACCAGAACTTAGTTTCGACGGATTCTAGAACTAGTGGATCCCCCGGGACAAAATGGTGAGCAAGGGCGAG
GAGCTGTTCACCGGGGTGGTGCCCATCCTGGTCGAGCTGGACGGCGACGTAAACGGCCACAAGTTCAGCG
TGTCCGGCGAGGGCGAGGGCGATGCCACCTACGGCAAGCTGACCCTGAAGTTCATCTGCACCACCGGCAA
GCTGCCCGTGCCCTGGCCCACCCTCGTGACCACCCTGACCTACGGCGTGCAGTGCTTCAGCCGCTACCCC
GACCACATGAAGCAGCACGACTTCTTCAAGTCCGCCATGCCCGAAGGCTACGTCCAGGAGCGCACCATCT
TCTTCAAGGACGACGGCAACTACAAGACCCGCGCCGAGGTGAAGTTCGAGGGCGACACCCTGGTGAACCG
CATCGAGCTGAAGGGCATCGACTTCAAGGAGGACGGCAACATCCTGGGGCACAAGCTGGAGTACAACTAC
AACAGCCACAACGTCTATATCATGGCCGACAAGCAGAAGAACGGCATCAAGGTGAACTTCAAGATCCGCC
ACAACATCGAGGACGGCAGCGTGCAGCTCGCCGACCACTACCAGCAGAACACCCCCATCGGCGACGGCCC
CGTGCTGCTGCCCGACAACCACTACCTGAGCACCCAGTCCGCCCTGAGCAAAGACCCCAACGAGAAGCGC
GATCACATGGTCCTGCTGGAGTTCGTGACCGCCGCCGGGATCACTCTCGGCATGGACGAGCTGTACAAGG
GTGGACCAGGTGGTGGACATCAAACAAGTTTGTACAAAAAAGCTGAACGAGAAACGTAAAATGATATAAA
TATCAATATATTAAATTAGATTTTGCATAAAAAACAGACTACATAATACTGTAAAACACAACATATCCAG
TCACTATGGCGGCCGCATTAGGCACCCCAGGCTTTACACTTTATGCTTCCGGCTCGTATAATGTGTGGAT
TTTGAGTTAGGATCCGTCGAGATTTTCAGGAGCTAAGGAAGCTAAAATGGAGAAAAAAATCACTGGATAT
ACCACCGTTGATATATCCCAATGGCATCGTAAAGAACATTTTGAGGCATTTCAGTCAGTTGCTCAATGTA
CCTATAACCAGACCGTTCAGCTGGATATTACGGCCTTTTTAAAGACCGTAAAGAAAAATAAGCACAAGTT
TTATCCGGCCTTTATTCACATTCTTGCCCGCCTGATGAATGCTCATCCGGAATTCCGTATGGCAATGAAA
GACGGTGAGCTGGTGATATGGGATAGTGTTCACCCTTGTTACACCGTTTTCCATGAGCAAACTGAAACGT
TTTCATCGCTCTGGAGTGAATACCACGACGATTTCCGGCAGTTTCTACACATATATTCGCAAGATGTGGC
GTGTTACGGTGAAAACCTGGCCTATTTCCCTAAAGGGTTTATTGAGAATATGTTTTTCGTCTCAGCCAAT
CCCTGGGTGAGTTTCACCAGTTTTGATTTAAACGTGGCCAATATGGACAACTTCTTCGCCCCCGTTTTCA
CCATGGGCAAATATTATACGCAAGGCGACAAGGTGCTGATGCCGCTGGCGATTCAGGTTCATCATGCCGT
CTGTGATGGCTTCCATGTCGGCAGAATGCTTAATGAATTACAACAGTACTGCGATGAGTGGCAGGGCGGG
GCGTAAACGCCGCGTGGATCCGGCTTACTAAAAGCCAGATAACAGTATGCGTATTTGCGCGCTGATTTTT
GCGGTATAAGAATATATACTGATATGTATACCCGAAGTATGTCAAAAAGAGGTATGCTATGAAGCAGCGT
ATTACAGTGACAGTTGACAGCGACAGCTATCAGTTGCTCAAGGCATATATGATGTCAATATCTCCGGTCT
GGTAAGCACAACCATGCAGAATGAAGCCCGTCGTCTGCGTGCCGAACGCTGGAAAGCGGAAAATCAGGAA
GGGATGGCTGAGGTCGCCCGGTTTATTGAAATGAACGGCTCTTTTGCTGACGAGAACAGGGGCTGGTGAA
ATGCAGTTTAAGGTTTACACCTATAAAAGAGAGAGCCGTTATCGTCTGTTTGTGGATGTACAGAGTGATA
TTATTGACACGCCCGGGCGACGGATGGTGATCCCCCTGGCCAGTGCACGTCTGCTGTCAGATAAAGTCTC
CCGTGAACTTTACCCGGTGGTGCATATCGGGGATGAAAGCTGGCGCATGATGACCACCGATATGGCCAGT
GTGCCGGTCTCCGTTATCGGGGAAGAAGTGGCTGATCTCAGCCACCGCGAAAATGACATCAAAAACGCCA
TTAACCTGATGTTCTGGGGAATATAAATGTCAGGCTCCCTTATACACAGCCAGTCTGCAGGTCGACCATA
GTGACTGGATATGTTGTGTTTTACAGTATTATGTAGTCTGTTTTTTATGCAAAATCTAATTTAATATATT
GATATTTATATCATTTTACGTTTCTCGTTCAGCTTTCTTGTACAAAGTGGTTCGATGTCATGTAATTAGT
TATGTCACGCTTACATTCACGCCCTCCCCCCACATCCGCTCTAACCGAAAAGGAAGGAGTTAGACAACCT
GAAGTCTAGGTCCCTATTTATTTTTTTATAGTTATGTTAGTATTAAGAACGTTATTTATATTTCAAATTT
TTCTTTTTTTTCTGTACAGACGCGTGTACGCATGTAACATTATACTGAAAACCTTGCTTGAGAAGGTTTT
GGGACGCTCGAAGGCTTTAATTTGCGGCCGGTACCCAATTCGCCCTATAGTGAGTCGTATTACGCGCGCT
CACTGGCCGTCGTTTTACAACGTCGTGACTGGGAAAACCCTGGCGTTACCCAACTTAATCGCCTTGCAGC
ACATCCCCCTTTCGCCAGCTGGCGTAATAGCGAAGAGGCCCGCACCGATCGCCCTTCCCAACAGTTGCGC
AGCCTGAATGGCGAATGGCGCG
[124 nt withheld, positions 6393-6516]
C
[91 nt withheld, positions 6518-6608]
A
[49 nt withheld, positions 6610-6658]
CCTTTGACGTTGGAGTCCACGTTCTTT
[37 nt withheld, positions 6686-6722]
ACCCTATCTCGGTCTATTCTTTTGATTTATAAGGGATTTTGCCGATTTCGGCCTATTGGTTAAAAAATGA
GCTGATTTAACAAAAATTTAACGCGAATTTTAACAAAATATTAACGTTTACAATTTCCTGATGCGGTATT
TTCTCCTTACGCATCTGTGCGGTATTTCACACCGCATAGGGTAATAACTGATATAATTAAATTGAAGCTC
TAATTTGTGAGTTTAGTATACATGCATTTACTTATAATACAGTTTTTTAGTTTTGCTGGCCGCATCTTCT
CAAATATGCTTCCCAGCCTGCTTTTCTGTAACGTTCACCCTCTACCTTAGCATCCCTTCCCTTTGCAAAT
AGTCCTCTTCCAACAATAATAATGTCAGATCCTGTAGAGACCACATCATCCACGGTTCTATACTGTTGAC
CCAATGCGTCTCCCTTGTCATCTAAACCCACACCGGGTGTCATAATCAACCAATCGTAACCTTCATCTCT
TCCACCCATGTCTCTTTGAGCAATAAAGCCGATAACAAAATCTTTGTCGCTCTTCGCAATGTCAACAGTA
CCCTTAGTATATTCTCCAGTAGATAGGGAGCCCTTGCATGACAATTCTGCTAACATCAAAAGGCCTCTAG
GTTCCTTTGTTACTTCTTCTGCCGCCTGCTTCAAACCGCTAACAATACCTGGGCCCACCACACCGTGTGC
ATTCGTAATGTCTGCCCATTCTGCTATTCTGTATACACCCGCAGAGTACTGCAATTTGACTGTATTACCA
ATGTCAGCAAATTTTCTGTCTTCGAAGAGTAAAAAATTGTACTTGGCGGATAATGCCTTTAGCGGCTTAA
CTGTGCCCTCCATGGAAAAATCAGTCAAGATATCCACATGTGTTTTTAGTAAACAAATTTTGGGACCTAA
TGCTTCAACTAACTCCAGTAATTCCTTGGTGGTACGAACATCCAATGAAGCACACAAGTTTGTTTGCTTT
TCGTGCATGATATTAAATAGCTTGGCAGCAACAGGACTAGGATGAGTAGCAGCACGTTCCTTATATGTAG
CTTTCGACATGATTTATCTTCGTTTCCTGCAGGTTTTTGTTCTGTGCAGTTGGGTTAAGAATACTGGGCA
ATTTCATGTTTCTTCAACACTACATATGCGTATATATACCAATCTAAGTCTGTGCTCCTTCCTTCGTTCT
TCCTTCTGTTCGGAGATTACCGAATCAAAAAAATTTCAAAGAAACCGAAATCAAAAAAAAGAATAAAAAA
AAAATGATGAATTGAATTGAAAAGCTGTGGTATGGTGCACTCTCAGTACAATCTGCTCTGATGCCGCATA
GTTAAGCCAGCCCCGACACCCGCCAACACCCGCTGACGCGCCCTGACGGGCTTGTCTGCTCCCGGCATCC
GCTTACAGACAAGCTGTGACCGTCTCCGGGAGCTGCATGTGTCAGAGGTTTTCACCGTCATCACCGAAAC
GCGCGA
