>Addgene plasmid #14316 | pAG416GPD-EGFP-ccdB | addgene partial sequence | sequence record 20864 | 14316 with pRS_marker
CATTTTTTTTTTATTCTTTTTTTTGATTTCGGTTTCCTTGAAATTTTTTTGATTCGGTAATCTCCGAACA
GAAGGAAGAACGAAGGAAGGAGCACAGACTTAGATTGGTATATATACGCATATGTAGTGTTGAAGAAACA
TGAAATTGCCCAGTATTCTTAACCCAACTGCACAGAACAAAAACCTGCAGGAAACGAAGATAAATCATGT
CGAAAGCTACATATAAGGAACGTGCTGCTACTCATCCTAGTCCTGTTGCTGCCAAGCTATTTAATATCAT
GCACGAAAAGCAAACAAACTTGTGTGCTTCATTGGATGTTCGTACCACCAAGGAATTACTGGAGTTAGTT
GAAGCATTAGGTCCCAAAATTTGTTTACTAAAAACACATGTGGATATCTTGACTGATTTTTCCATGGAGG
GCACAGTTAAGCCGCTAAAGGCATTATCCGCCAAGTACAATTTTTTACTCTTCGAAGACAGAAAATTTGC
TGACATTGGTAATACAGTCAAATTGCAGTACTCTGCGGGTGTATACAGAATAGCAGAATGGGCAGACATT
ACGAATGCACACGGGTGTGGTGGGCCCAGGTATTGTTAGCGGTTTGAAGCAGGCGGCAGAAGAAGTAACA
AAGGAACCTAGAGGCCTTTTGATGTTAGCAGAATTGTCATGCAAGGGCTCCCTATCTACTGGAGAATATA
CTAAGGGTACTGTTGACATTGCGAAGAGCGACAAAGATTTTGTTATCGGCTT
