>Addgene plasmid #14316 | pAG416GPD-EGFP-ccdB | addgene partial sequence | sequence record 20865 | 14316 with EXFP-R
TAGCCTTCGGGCATGGCGGACTTGAAGAAGTCGTGCTGCTTCATGTGGTCGGGGTAGCGGCTGAAGCACT
GCACGCCGTAGGTCAGGGTGGTCACGAGGGTGGGCCAGGGCACGGGCAGCTTGCCGGTGGTGCAGATGAA
CTTCAGGGTCAGCTTGCCGTAGGTGGCATCGCCCTCGCCCTCGCCGGACACGCTGAACTTGTGGCCGTTT
ACGTCGCCGTCCAGCTCGACCAGGATGGGCACCACCCCGGTGAACAGCTCCTCGCCCTTGCTCACCATTT
TGTCCCGGGGGATCCACTAGTTCTAGAATCCGTCGAAACTAAGTTCTGGTGTTTTAAAACTAAAAAAAAG
ACTAACTATAAAAGTAGAATTTAAGAAGTTTAAGAAATAGATTTACAGAATTACAATCAATACCTACCGT
CTTTATATACTTATTAGTCAAGTAGGGGAATAATTTCAGGGAACTGGTTTCAACCTTTTTTTTCAGCTTT
TTCCAAATCAGAGAGAGCAGAAGGTAATAGAAGGTGTAAGAAAATGAGATAGATACATGCGTGGGTCAAT
TGCCTTGTGTCATCATTTACTCCAGGCAGGTTGCATCACTC
